>Addgene plasmid #96813 | 5HT6-YFP-Inp54p(D281A) | addgene full sequence | sequence record 182273 | Addgene NGS Result
TAACCGTATTACCGCCATGCATTAGTTATTAATAGTAATCAATTACGGGGTCATTAGTTCATAGCCCATA
TATGGAGTTCCGCGTTACATAACTTACGGTAAATGGCCCGCCTGGCTGACCGCCCAACGACCCCCGCCCA
TTGACGTCAATAATGACGTATGTTCCCATAGTAACGCCAATAGGGACTTTCCATTGACGTCAATGGGTGG
AGTATTTACGGTAAACTGCCCACTTGGCAGTACATCAAGTGTATCATATGCCAAGTACGCCCCCTATTGA
CGTCAATGACGGTAAATGGCCCGCCTGGCATTATGCCCAGTACATGACCTTATGGGACTTTCCTACTTGG
CAGTACATCTACGTATTAGTCATCGCTATTACCATGGTGATGCGGTTTTGGCAGTACATCAATGGGCGTG
GATAGCGGTTTGACTCACGGGGATTTCCAAGTCTCCACCCCATTGACGTCAATGGGAGTTTGTTTTGGCA
CCAAAATCAACGGGACTTTCCAAAATGTCGTAACAACTCCGCCCCATTGACGCAAATGGGCGGTAGGCGT
GTACGGTGGGAGGTCTATATAAGCAGAGCTGGTTTAGTGAACCGTCAGATCCGCTAGCGCCACCATGGTT
CCAGAGCCCGGCCCTGTCAACAGTAGCACCCCAGCCTGGGGCCCCGGGCCACCGCCAGCCCCAGGGGGCA
GCGGCTGGGTGGCCGCTGCGCTGTGCGTGGTCATCGTGCTGACGGCAGCCGCCAATTCGCTGCTGATCGC
GCTCATCTGCACGCAGCCCGCGCTGCGCAACACGTCTAACTTCTTCCTGGTGTCGCTCTTCACGTCGGAC
CTGATGGTGGGATTGGTGGTGATGCCCCCAGCCATGCTGAACGCGCTGTATGGGCGCTGGGTACTAGCTC
GCGGCCTCTGTCTGCTTTGGACCGCCTTCGACGTGATGTGCTGCAGCGCCTCCATTCTCAACCTCTGCCT
CATCAGCCTGGACCGCTACCTGCTCATCCTCTCGCCGCTGCGCTACAAGCTGCGCATGACAGCCCCGCGT
GCCCTGGCGCTCATCCTGGGTGCCTGGAGCCTCGCCGCGCTGGCCTCCTTCCTGCCCCTCTTGCTGGGCT
GGCATGAACTGGGCAAAGCTCGAACATCTGCCCCGGGCCAGTGCCGCCTATTGGCCAGCCTGCCTTATGT
CCTCGTGGCGTCCGGCGTCACCTTTTTCCTGCCTTCGGGTGCCATCTGCTTCACCTACTGCAGGATCTTG
CTGGCTGCCCGCAAGCAGGCGGTGCAAGTGGCCTCGCTCACCACGGGCACGGCTACGGCTGGCCAGGCCT
TGGAAACCTTGCAGGTGCCCAGGACACCACGCCCAGGGATGGAGTCTGCTGACAGTAGGCGTCTGACCAC
CAAGCATAGCAGGAAGGCCTTGAAGGCCAGCCTGACCCTCGGCATCCTGCTGAGCATGTTCTTTGTCACC
TGGCTGCCCTTCTTTGTGGCCAGCATAGCTCAGGCCGTATGTGACTGCATCTCTCCAGGTCTCTTCGATG
TCCTCACATGGCTGGGATACTGTAATAGCACCATGAACCCTATCATCTATCCCCTCTTCATGCGGGACTT
CAAGAGGGCCCTGGGCAGGTTCGTGCCGTGTGTCCACTGTCCCCCGGAGCACCGGGCCAGCCCCGCCTCC
CCCTCCATGTGGACCTCTCACAGTGGTGCCAGGCCAGGCCTCAGCCTGCAGCAGGTGCTGCCCCTGCCTC
TGCCACCCAACTCAGATTCAGACTCAGCTTCAGGGGGCACCTCGGGCCTGCAGCTCACAGCCCAGCTTTT
GCTGCCTGGAGAGGCGACCCGGGACCCCCCGCCACCCACCAGGGCCCCTACTGTGGTCAACTTCTTCGTC
ACAGACTCTGTGGAGCCTGAGATACGGCAGCATCCACTTGGTTCCCCCATGAACAGTGCTGGTGGTAGCG
CAGGAGGACCGGTCGCCACCATGGTGAGCAAGGGCGAGGAGCTGTTCACCGGGGTGGTGCCCATCCTGGT
CGAGCTGGACGGCGACGTAAACGGCCACAAGTTCAGCGTGTCCGGCGAGGGCGAGGGCGATGCCACCTAC
GGCAAGCTGACCCTGAAGTTCATCTGCACCACCGGCAAGCTGCCCGTGCCCTGGCCCACCCTCGTGACCA
CCTTCGGCTACGGCCTGCAGTGCTTCGCCCGCTACCCCGACCACATGAAGCAGCACGACTTCTTCAAGTC
CGCCATGCCCGAAGGCTACGTCCAGGAGCGCACCATCTTCTTCAAGGACGACGGCAACTACAAGACCCGC
GCCGAGGTGAAGTTCGAGGGCGACACCCTGGTGAACCGCATCGAGCTGAAGGGCATCGACTTCAAGGAGG
ACGGCAACATCCTGGGGCACAAGCTGGAGTACAACTACAACAGCCACAACGTCTATATCATGGCCGACAA
GCAGAAGAACGGCATCAAGGTGAACTTCAAGATCCGCCACAACATCGAGGACGGCAGCGTGCAGCTCGCC
GACCACTACCAGCAGAACACCCCCATCGGCGACGGCCCCGTGCTGCTGCCCGACAACCACTACCTGAGCT
ACCAGTCCGCCCTGAGCAAAGACCCCAACGAGAAGCGCGATCACATGGTCCTGCTGGAGTTCGTGACCGC
CGCCGGGATCACTCTCGGCATGGACGAGCTGTACAAGTCCGGACTCAGATCTCGAGCTCAAGCTTCGAAT
TCGATGAACAAAACGAATTGGAAGGTATCTGTAACTACATTCAATTGTGGTAAGGAATTTCCCGTTGAAA
ATTCGAAAGCAATCGTTAAGCAATTGCTTTTCCCCTACGATGACGGCATCTCCCAATTGGAATTGCAAGA
TCTATATGTGTTGGGGTTCCAAGAAGTAGTCCCCATATGGCAAGGCTCCTTCCCTGCTGTTAATCGTGAT
TTAATCGATAGAATTACAACTACTGCGGTTAATTGTCTGAATGAAAAAGTGTCAGCTACACAAGGGGATG
AGCAGTATTCATGTTTAGGGGTGAATAGTCTTGGGGCGATTACCATAATAGTATTATACAATAATAATGC
GCTAAAGGTAAAAGATGATATTTTGAAACGGAATGGGAAATGCGGTTGGTTTGGTACACACTTGAAAGGT
GGAACTTTGATAAGTTTTCAGATGACACGCAATGGCGAGGAGAACTGGGAAAGATTTAGCTATATTTGTG
CTCATTTAAATGCAAATGAAGGTGTCAACAATAGAAATCAAAGAATAGATGATTACAAACGAATAATGAG
TGAAGTGTGTGATTCTGAGGTTGCAAAAAGCGACCACTTTTTCTTTCTAGGCGATTTGAATTTTAGGGTT
ACTAGTACTTATGATCCAACTACCAATTATTCGTCCACCACAACGTTAAGGCGTCTATTAGAAAATCATG
AAGAACTAAATCTGCTACGTAAAGGAGAGGATGAACCGTTATGCAAAGGTTTTCAGGAGCTGAAGATAAC
ATTTCCACCGACATACAAATTCAAGTTGTTTGAAAAGGAAACATATAATACAAAAAGAATCCCGTCGTGG
TGCGCTAGGATTCTCTACAAAAGCTATGCAGTGCCAACTTTCGCACAAGAAGGTACTTACCATTCCGTCC
CTAGGTCCAATGCTCTATTATTTAGCGATCATCAACCCGTTAATCTTACCGTAAGATTACCAAGGTCTAC
AGGGACGCCAGTGCCGTGATCCTTACATATCGAAAAGTATCCTTTATCATGGAGCTCTGGCCTGATTGGA
CAAATTGGTGACGCAGTCATCGGGTACTGCGGTTGGCTAGTTACTAAGAATGTACATTATTGGATATTAG
GTTCTTTACTATTATATTTACTATTAAAAATCCTGTAAGGATCCACCGGATCTAGATAACTGATCATAAT
CAGCCATACCACATTTGTAGAGGTTTTACTTGCTTTAAAAAACCTCCCACACCTCCCCCTGAACCTGAAA
CATAAAATGAATGCAATTGTTGTTGTTAACTTGTTTATTGCAGCTTATAATGGTTACAAATAAAGCAATA
GCATCACAAATTTCACAAATAAAGCATTTTTTTCACTGCATTCTAGTTGTGGTTTGTCCAAACTCATCAA
TGTATCTTAAGGCGTAAATTGTAAGCGTTAATATTTTGTTAAAATTCGCGTTAAATTTTTGTTAAATCAG
CTCATTTTTTAACCAATAGGCCGAAATCGGCAAAATCCCTTATAAATCAAAAGAATAGACCGAGATAGGG
T
[37 nt withheld, positions 4272-4308]
AAAGAACGTGGACTCCAACGTCAAAGG
[49 nt withheld, positions 4336-4384]
T
[91 nt withheld, positions 4386-4476]
G
[124 nt withheld, positions 4478-4601]
CAGGTGGCACTTTTCGGGGAAATGTGCGCGGAACCCCTATTTGTTTATTTTTCTAAATACATTCAAATAT
GTATCCGCTCATGAGACAATAACCCTGATAAATGCTTCAATAATATTGAAAAAGGAAGAGTCCTGAGGCG
GAAAGAACCAGCTGTGGAATGTGTGTCAGTTAGGGTGTGGAAAGTCCCCAGGCTCCCCAGCAGGCAGAAG
TATGCAAAGCATGCATCTCAATTAGTCAGCAACCAGGTGTGGAAAGTCCCCAGGCTCCCCAGCAGGCAGA
AGTATGCAAAGCATGCATCTCAATTAGTCAGCAACCATAGTCCCGCCCCTAACTCCGCCCATCCCGCCCC
TAACTCCGCCCAGTTCCGCCCATTCTCCGCCCCATGGCTGACTAATTTTTTTTATTTATGCAGAGGCCGA
GGCCGCCTCGGCCTCTGAGCTATTCCAGAAGTAGTGAGGAGGCTTTTTTGGAGGCCTAGGCTTTTGCAAA
GATCGATCAAGAGACAGGATGAGGATCGTTTCGCATGATTGAACAAGATGGATTGCACGCAGGTTCTCCG
GCCGCTTGGGTGGAGAGGCTATTCGGCTATGACTGGGCACAACAGACAATCGGCTGCTCTGATGCCGCCG
TGTTCCGGCTGTCAGCGCAGGGGCGCCCGGTTCTTTTTGTCAAGACCGACCTGTCCGGTGCCCTGAATGA
ACTGCAAGACGAGGCAGCGCGGCTATCGTGGCTGGCCACGACGGGCGTTCCTTGCGCAGCTGTGCTCGAC
GTTGTCACTGAAGCGGGAAGGGACTGGCTGCTATTGGGCGAAGTGCCGGGGCAGGATCTCCTGTCATCTC
ACCTTGCTCCTGCCGAGAAAGTATCCATCATGGCTGATGCAATGCGGCGGCTGCATACGCTTGATCCGGC
TACCTGCCCATTCGACCACCAAGCGAAACATCGCATCGAGCGAGCACGTACTCGGATGGAAGCCGGTCTT
GTCGATCAGGATGATCTGGACGAAGAGCATCAGGGGCTCGCGCCAGCCGAACTGTTCGCCAGGCTCAAGG
CGAGCATGCCCGACGGCGAGGATCTCGTCGTGACCCATGGCGATGCCTGCTTGCCGAATATCATGGTGGA
AAATGGCCGCTTTTCTGGATTCATCGACTGTGGCCGGCTGGGTGTGGCGGACCGCTATCAGGACATAGCG
TTGGCTACCCGTGATATTGCTGAAGAGCTTGGCGGCGAATGGGCTGACCGCTTCCTCGTGCTTTACGGTA
TCGCCGCTCCCGATTCGCAGCGCATCGCCTTCTATCGCCTTCTTGACGAGTTCTTCTGAGCGGGACTCTG
GGGTTCGAAATGACCGACCAAGCGACGCCCAACCTGCCATCACGAGATTTCGATTCCACCGCCGCCTTCT
ATGAAAGGTTGGGCTTCGGAATCGTTTTCCGGGACGCCGGCTGGATGATCCTCCAGCGCGGGGATCTCAT
GCTGGAGTTCTTCGCCCACCCTAGGGGGAGGCTAACTGAAACACGGAAGGAGACAATACCGGAAGGAACC
CGCGCTATGACGGCAATAAAAAGACAGAATAAAACGCACGGTGTTGGGTCGTTTGTTCATAAACGCGGGG
TTCGGTCCCAGGGCTGGCACTCTGTCGATACCCCACCGAGACCCCATTGGGGCCAATACGCCCGCGTTTC
TTCCTTTTCCCCACCCCACCCCCCAAGTTCGGGTGAAGGCCCAGGGCTCGCAGCCAACGTCGGGGCGGCA
GGCCCTGCCATAGCCTCAGGTTACTCATATATACTTTAGATTGATTTAAAACTTCATTTTTAATTTAAAA
GGATCTAGGTGAAGATCCTTTTTGATAATCTCATGACCAAAATCCCTTAACGTGAGTTTTCGTTCCACTG
AGCGTCAGACCCCGTAGAAAAGATCAAAGGATCTTCTTGAGATCCTTTTTTTCTGCGCGTAATCTGCTGC
TTGCAAACAAAAAAACCACCGCTACCAGCGGTGGTTTGTTTGCCGGATCAAGAGCTACCAACTCTTTTTC
CGAAGGTAACTGGCTTCAGCAGAGCGCAGATACCAAATACTGTTCTTCTAGTGTAGCCGTAGTTAGGCCA
CCACTTCAAGAACTCTGTAGCACCGCCTACATACCTCGCTCTGCTAATCCTGTTACCAGTGGCTGCTGCC
AGTGGCGATAAGTCGTGTCTTACCGGGTTGGACTCAAGACGATAGTTACCGGATAAGGCGCAGCGGTCGG
GCTGAACGGGGGGTTCGTGCACACAGCCCAGCTTGGAGCGAACGACCTACACCGAACTGAGATACCTACA
GCGTGAGCTATGAGAAAGCGCCACGCTTCCCGAAGGGAGAAAGGCGGACAGGTATCCGGTAAGCGGCAGG
GTCGGAACAGGAGAGCGCACGAGGGAGCTTCCAGGGGGAAACGCCTGGTATCTTTATAGTCCTGTCGGGT
TTCGCCACCTCTGACTTGAGCGTCGATTTTTGTGATGCTCGTCAGGGGGGCGGAGCCTATGGAAAAACGC
CAGCAACGCGGCCTTTTTACGGTTCCTGGCCTTTTGCTGGCCTTTTGCTCACATGTTCTTTCCTGCGTTA
TCCCCTGATTCTGTGGA
Features (pLannotate 1.2.2; 16 found; start..end, strand, type, name):
     83..386     +  enhancer       CMV enhancer: human cytomegalovirus immediate early enhancer
    387..590     +  promoter       CMV promoter: human cytomegalovirus (CMV) immediate early promoter
    625..1944    +  CDS            Htr6: 5HT6R_MOUSE - Experimental evidence at protein level: Swiss-Prot protein existence level 1. This is one of the several different receptors for 5- hydroxytryptamine (serotonin), a biogenic hormone that function as a neurotransmitter, a hormone, and a mitogen. The activity of this receptor is mediated by G proteins that stimulate adenylate cyclase. It has a high affinity for tricyclic psychotropic drugs (By similarity). Controls pyramidal neurons migration during corticogenesis, through the regulation of CDK5 activity (PubMed:25078650). Is an activator of TOR signaling (PubMed:23027611). From Mu
   1981..2697    +  CDS            EYFP: EYFP is a basic (constitutively fluorescent) green/yellow fluorescent protein published in 1996, derived from Aequorea victoria. It is reported to be a very rapidly-maturing weak dimer with high acid sensitivity.
   2698..2732    +  misc_feature   MCS (fragment): multiple cloning site
   2734..3885    +  CDS            INP54: INP54_YEAST - Experimental evidence at protein level: Swiss-Prot protein existence level 1. Regulates the phosphatidylinositol (4,5)-diphosphate levels on the cytoplasmic surface of the endoplasmic reticulum and thereby regulates secretion. Does not utilize phosphatidylinositol 3,5- bisphosphate (PtdIns(3,5)P2), nor phosphatidylinositol 3-phosphate (PtdIns(3)P) and phosphatidylinositol 4-phosphate (PtdIns(4)P). From Saccharomyces cerevisiae (strain ATCC 204508 / S288c) (Baker's yeast).
   3911..3995    +  CDS            large T antigen (fragment): large T antigen from SV40 (simian virus 40)
   4018..4139    +  polyA_signal   SV40 poly(A) signal: SV40 polyadenylation signal
   4173..4601    -  rep_origin     f1 ori (sequence partly withheld): f1 bacteriophage origin of replication; arrow indicates direction of (+) strand synthesis
   4628..4732    +  promoter       AmpR promoter: bla
   4734..5091    +  promoter       SV40 promoter: SV40 enhancer and early promoter
   5126..5920    +  CDS            NeoR/KanR: aminoglycoside phosphotransferase from Tn5; aph(3')-II (or nptII); confers resistance to neomycin, kanamycin, and G418 (Geneticin®)
   5941..6093    +  CDS            ble (fragment): BLE_KLEPN - Experimental evidence at protein level: Swiss-Prot protein existence level 1. Binding protein with a strong affinity to the bleomycin family of antibiotics. Binds to CL990; an antimitotic-antibiotic compound. From Klebsiella pneumoniae.
   6152..6199    +  polyA_signal   HSV TK poly(A) signal: herpes simplex virus thymidine kinase polyadenylation signal (Cole and Stacy, 1985)
   6290..6306    -  polyA_signal   bGH poly(A) signal (fragment): bovine growth hormone polyadenylation signal
   6528..7116    +  rep_origin     ori: high-copy-number ColE1/pMB1/pBR322/pUC origin of replication
