[The description below was written by a language model from this plasmid's Addgene catalogue record and pLannotate feature annotations shown in this document.]
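Description:
5HT6-YFP-Inp54p(D281A) is a mammalian expression plasmid of about 7.2 kb built on the Clontech eYFP-C1 backbone. It is propagated in E. coli from a high-copy ColE1/pUC-type origin and selected with kanamycin. The single NeoR/KanR gene (Tn5 aminoglycoside phosphotransferase) sits behind both a bacterial bla-type promoter and the SV40 enhancer/early promoter and is terminated by the HSV TK polyadenylation signal. This arrangement gives kanamycin resistance in bacteria and should allow G418 selection in mammalian cells. An f1 origin is also present. The short annotated fragments of ble, bGH poly(A) and SV40 large T antigen appear to be backbone remnants rather than functional parts.

The payload is one fusion open reading frame driven by the CMV immediate-early enhancer and promoter and terminated by the SV40 poly(A) signal. In order, it encodes the mouse serotonin receptor 5-HT6 (Htr6), EYFP, a short stretch of residual multiple cloning site, and the Saccharomyces cerevisiae enzyme Inp54p, which acts on phosphatidylinositol 4,5-bisphosphate. The 5-HT6 receptor is widely used as a targeting module for the primary cilium membrane, which fits the associated study on ciliary membrane composition and cilia excision. EYFP lets the fusion's expression and localisation be followed by fluorescence. In this version Inp54p carries the D281A substitution, which the record states inactivates phosphatase activity. The plasmid is therefore the phosphatase-dead control for the catalytically active 5HT6-YFP-Inp54p. It allows effects of phosphoinositide depletion at the targeted membrane to be separated from effects of simply expressing and localising the fusion protein.
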