Addgene plasmid #96813: 5HT6-YFP-Inp54p(D281A)
Purpose: phosphatase-dead control for 5HT6-YFP-Inp54p
Depositing lab: Takanari Inoue. Publication: Dynamic Remodeling of Membrane Composition Drives Cell Cycle through Primary Cilia Excision. Phua SC, Chiba S, Suzuki M, Su E, Roberson EC, Pusapati GV, Setou M, Rohatgi R, Reiter JF, Ikegami K, Inoue T. Cell. 2017 Jan 12;168(1-2):264-279.e15. doi: 10.1016/j.cell.2016.12.032. Epub 2017 Jan 12. PubMed 28086093.
Backbone
  Vector backbone: eYFP-C1
  Backbone manufacturer: Clontech
  Vector type: Mammalian Expression
Growth in bacteria
  Bacterial resistance: Kanamycin, 50 μg/mL
  Growth temperature: 37°C
  Growth strain: DH5alpha
  Copy number: Unknown
Gene/Insert
  Gene/Insert name: 5HT6-YFP-Inp54p(D281A)
  Mutation: D281A inactivates phosphatase activity
  Tag / fusion protein: YFP
Terms and licenses: Academic/Nonprofit Terms; Industry Terms: Not Available to Industry
How to cite: 5HT6-YFP-Inp54p(D281A) was a gift from Takanari Inoue (Addgene plasmid # 96813 ; http://n2t.net/addgene:96813 ; RRID:Addgene_96813)
